Addgene plasmid #175823: pFX-Lifeact-iRFP
Purpose: Express iRFP with actin-targeting sequence in mammalian cells
Depositing lab: Yusuke Ohba. Publication: Folding Latency of Fluorescent Proteins Affects the Mitochondrial Localization of Fusion Proteins. Kashiwagi S, Fujioka Y, Satoh AO, Yoshida A, Fujioka M, Nepal P, Tsuzuki A, Aoki O, Paudel S, Sasajima H, Ohba Y. Cell Struct Funct. 2019 Dec 26;44(2):183-194. doi: 10.1247/csf.19028. Epub 2019 Nov 15. PubMed 31735740.
Backbone
  Vector backbone: pFX
  Backbone size w/o insert (bp): 4000
  Total vector size (bp): 5120
  Vector type: Mammalian Expression
  Selectable markers: Neomycin (select with G418)
Growth in bacteria
  Bacterial resistance: Kanamycin, 50 μg/mL
  Growth temperature: 37°C
  Growth strain: DH5alpha
  Copy number: High Copy
Gene/Insert
  Gene/Insert name: iRFP with actin-targeting sequence
  Insert size (bp): 1070
  Promoter: CMV
  Tag / fusion protein: Lifeact (N-terminal 17 amino acids from S. Cerevisiae Abp140) (N terminal on insert)
  Cloning method: Restriction Enzyme; 5′ cloning site XhoI (not destroyed); 3′ cloning site BglII (not destroyed)
  Sequencing primers: 5′ none; 3′ none
Terms and licenses: Academic/Nonprofit Terms; Industry Terms: Not Available to Industry
How to cite: pFX-Lifeact-iRFP was a gift from Yusuke Ohba (Addgene plasmid # 175823 ; http://n2t.net/addgene:175823 ; RRID:Addgene_175823)
