[The description below was written by a language model from this plasmid's Addgene catalogue record and pLannotate feature annotations shown in this document.]
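Description:
pFX-Lifeact-iRFP is a mammalian expression plasmid of about 5.1 kb, built on the pFX backbone, that produces a near-infrared fluorescent marker for filamentous actin. It replicates in E. coli at high copy from a ColE1/pUC-type origin and also carries an f1 phage origin. One NeoR/KanR gene (the Tn5 aminoglycoside phosphotransferase) provides selection in both hosts. It sits downstream of tandem promoters, a bacterial bla promoter and the SV40 enhancer/early promoter, and is followed by an HSV TK polyadenylation signal. This arrangement gives kanamycin resistance in bacteria and G418 resistance in transfected mammalian cells. The short ble, SV40 large T antigen and bGH poly(A) fragments in the annotation appear to be incidental backbone remnants rather than functional parts.

The expression cassette uses the human CMV immediate early enhancer and promoter to drive a fusion of roughly 1.07 kb, cloned between XhoI and BglII sites and terminated by an SV40 poly(A) signal. At the N terminus is Lifeact, the first 17 amino acids of Saccharomyces cerevisiae Abp140, a short peptide that binds F-actin. It is joined through a short linker region to iRFP713, a constitutively fluorescent near-infrared protein derived from a Rhodopseudomonas palustris bacteriophytochrome that requires biliverdin as a cofactor.

When expressed, the fusion localises to actin filaments, so the cytoskeleton can be imaged in the far-red/near-infrared channel, leaving the visible-range channels free for other fluorescent proteins. The associated study examined how the folding behaviour of fluorescent proteins influences the subcellular localisation of targeted fusion proteins. The record does not specify this plasmid's exact role in that work.
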