Features (pLannotate 1.2.2; 14 found; start..end, strand, type, name):
     61..364     +  enhancer       CMV enhancer: human cytomegalovirus immediate early enhancer
    365..568     +  promoter       CMV promoter: human cytomegalovirus (CMV) immediate early promoter
    630..701     +  CDS            ABP140 (fragment): AB140_YEAST - Also known as TRM140. Experimental evidence at protein level: Swiss-Prot protein existence level 1. S-adenosyl-L-methionine-dependent methyltransferase that mediates N(3)-methylcytidine modification of residue 32 of the tRNA anticodon loop of tRNA(Thr) and tRNA(Ser). Binds F-actin and shows weak F-actin cross-linking activity. From Saccharomyces cerevisiae (strain ATCC 204508 / S288c) (Baker's yeast).
    735..1682    +  CDS            iRFP713: iRFP713 is a basic (constitutively fluorescent) near ir fluorescent protein published in 2011, derived from Rhodopseudomonas palustris. It has low acid sensitivity. It requires the cofactor biliverdin for fluorescence.
   1803..1887    +  CDS            large T antigen (fragment): large T antigen from SV40 (simian virus 40)
   1910..2031    +  polyA_signal   SV40 poly(A) signal: SV40 polyadenylation signal
   2065..2493    -  rep_origin     f1 ori (sequence partly withheld): f1 bacteriophage origin of replication; arrow indicates direction of (+) strand synthesis
   2520..2624    +  promoter       AmpR promoter: bla
   2626..2983    +  promoter       SV40 promoter: SV40 enhancer and early promoter
   3018..3812    +  CDS            NeoR/KanR: aminoglycoside phosphotransferase from Tn5; aph(3')-II (or nptII); confers resistance to neomycin, kanamycin, and G418 (Geneticin®)
   3833..3985    +  CDS            ble (fragment): BLE_KLEPN - Experimental evidence at protein level: Swiss-Prot protein existence level 1. Binding protein with a strong affinity to the bleomycin family of antibiotics. Binds to CL990; an antimitotic-antibiotic compound. From Klebsiella pneumoniae.
   4044..4091    +  polyA_signal   HSV TK poly(A) signal: herpes simplex virus thymidine kinase polyadenylation signal (Cole and Stacy, 1985)
   4182..4198    -  polyA_signal   bGH poly(A) signal (fragment): bovine growth hormone polyadenylation signal
   4420..5008    +  rep_origin     ori: high-copy-number ColE1/pMB1/pBR322/pUC origin of replication
>Addgene plasmid #175823 | pFX-Lifeact-iRFP | addgene full sequence | sequence record 354788 | Addgene NGS Result
TAGTTATTAATAGTAATCAATTACGGGGTCATTAGTTCATAGCCCATATATGGAGTTCCGCGTTACATAA
CTTACGGTAAATGGCCCGCCTGGCTGACCGCCCAACGACCCCCGCCCATTGACGTCAATAATGACGTATG
TTCCCATAGTAACGCCAATAGGGACTTTCCATTGACGTCAATGGGTGGAGTATTTACGGTAAACTGCCCA
CTTGGCAGTACATCAAGTGTATCATATGCCAAGTACGCCCCCTATTGACGTCAATGACGGTAAATGGCCC
GCCTGGCATTATGCCCAGTACATGACCTTATGGGACTTTCCTACTTGGCAGTACATCTACGTATTAGTCA
TCGCTATTACCATGGTGATGCGGTTTTGGCAGTACATCAATGGGCGTGGATAGCGGTTTGACTCACGGGG
ATTTCCAAGTCTCCACCCCATTGACGTCAATGGGAGTTTGTTTTGGCACCAAAATCAACGGGACTTTCCA
AAATGTCGTAACAACTCCGCCCCATTGACGCAAATGGGCGGTAGGCGTGTACGGTGGGAGGTCTATATAA
GCAGAGCTGGTTTAGTGAACCGTCAGATCCGCTAGCGCTACCGGTTCTAGAAGTACTCTCGAGGCCACCA
TGGGCGTGGCCGACTTGATCAAGAAGTTCGAGTCCATCTCCAAGGAGGAGGGGGATCCACCGGTGGCTAC
CTGCGGCCGCGGAGGATCCGGAGGAGAATTCACCATGGCCGAAGGGAGCGTGGCAAGACAGCCCGATCTG
CTGACATGCGACGACGAACCAATCCACATTCCAGGAGCTATCCAGCCTCATGGACTGCTGCTGGCTCTGG
CCGCTGACATGACTATCGTGGCAGGCTCTGATAACCTGCCAGAGCTGACCGGGCTGGCTATCGGAGCACT
GATTGGCCGGTCCGCAGCCGACGTGTTCGATTCTGAGACTCACAATAGACTGACCATCGCCCTGGCTGAA
CCTGGGGCTGCAGTGGGAGCCCCAATTACCGTCGGCTTCACAATGCGAAAGGACGCTGGCTTTATCGGGT
CCTGGCACCGCCATGATCAGCTGATTTTTCTGGAGCTGGAACCACCTCAGAGAGACGTGGCAGAGCCACA
GGCTTTCTTTCGGAGAACAAACAGCGCCATCAGGCGCCTGCAGGCCGCTGAGACTCTGGAATCCGCTTGC
GCAGCCGCTGCACAGGAAGTGAGGAAGATCACCGGGTTCGATCGCGTCATGATCTACAGATTCGCCTCAG
ACTTTAGCGGAGAAGTGATCGCAGAAGATCGCTGTGCCGAGGTCGAAAGTAAACTGGGCCTGCATTACCC
AGCCTCAACCGTGCCTGCACAGGCACGACGGCTGTATACAATCAACCCCGTGCGGATCATTCCCGACATT
AATTACAGACCAGTGCCCGTCACACCTGACCTGAACCCAGTGACTGGGAGGCCCATCGATCTGAGCTTCG
CCATTCTGCGCAGCGTGTCCCCTGTCCACCTGGAGTTTATGAGGAATATCGGAATGCATGGCACCATGTC
TATCAGTATTCTGAGAGGCGAAAGGCTGTGGGGGCTGATCGTGTGCCACCATCGGACACCTTACTATGTG
GACCTGGACGGCAGGCAGGCTTGTGAACTGGTGGCTCAGGTGCTGGCTTGGCAGATTGGCGTGATGGAAG
AAAGATCTCTGACTGACTGAGATGCGCGGATGTCGAACGGCAGTTCGGCCGAATAGGCCGACAGCCGGCC
GTCGGCCGACGACACGGCCAGGGCCGGCGGGGATCCACCGGATCTAGATAACTGATCATAATCAGCCATA
CCACATTTGTAGAGGTTTTACTTGCTTTAAAAAACCTCCCACACCTCCCCCTGAACCTGAAACATAAAAT
GAATGCAATTGTTGTTGTTAACTTGTTTATTGCAGCTTATAATGGTTACAAATAAAGCAATAGCATCACA
AATTTCACAAATAAAGCATTTTTTTCACTGCATTCTAGTTGTGGTTTGTCCAAACTCATCAATGTATCTT
AAGGCGTAAATTGTAAGCGTTAATATTTTGTTAAAATTCGCGTTAAATTTTTGTTAAATCAGCTCATTTT
TTAACCAATAGGCCGAAATCGGCAAAATCCCTTATAAATCAAAAGAATAGACCGAGATAGGGT
[37 nt withheld, positions 2164-2200]
AAAGAACGTGGACTCCAACGTCAAAGG
[49 nt withheld, positions 2228-2276]
T
[91 nt withheld, positions 2278-2368]
G
[124 nt withheld, positions 2370-2493]
CAGGTGGCACTTTTCGGGGAAATGTGCGCGGAACCCCTATTTGTTTATTTTTCTAAATACATTCAAATAT
GTATCCGCTCATGAGACAATAACCCTGATAAATGCTTCAATAATATTGAAAAAGGAAGAGTCCTGAGGCG
GAAAGAACCAGCTGTGGAATGTGTGTCAGTTAGGGTGTGGAAAGTCCCCAGGCTCCCCAGCAGGCAGAAG
TATGCAAAGCATGCATCTCAATTAGTCAGCAACCAGGTGTGGAAAGTCCCCAGGCTCCCCAGCAGGCAGA
AGTATGCAAAGCATGCATCTCAATTAGTCAGCAACCATAGTCCCGCCCCTAACTCCGCCCATCCCGCCCC
TAACTCCGCCCAGTTCCGCCCATTCTCCGCCCCATGGCTGACTAATTTTTTTTATTTATGCAGAGGCCGA
GGCCGCCTCGGCCTCTGAGCTATTCCAGAAGTAGTGAGGAGGCTTTTTTGGAGGCCTAGGCTTTTGCAAA
GATCGATCAAGAGACAGGATGAGGATCGTTTCGCATGATTGAACAAGATGGATTGCACGCAGGTTCTCCG
GCCGCTTGGGTGGAGAGGCTATTCGGCTATGACTGGGCACAACAGACAATCGGCTGCTCTGATGCCGCCG
TGTTCCGGCTGTCAGCGCAGGGGCGCCCGGTTCTTTTTGTCAAGACCGACCTGTCCGGTGCCCTGAATGA
ACTGCAAGACGAGGCAGCGCGGCTATCGTGGCTGGCCACGACGGGCGTTCCTTGCGCAGCTGTGCTCGAC
GTTGTCACTGAAGCGGGAAGGGACTGGCTGCTATTGGGCGAAGTGCCGGGGCAGGATCTCCTGTCATCTC
ACCTTGCTCCTGCCGAGAAAGTATCCATCATGGCTGATGCAATGCGGCGGCTGCATACGCTTGATCCGGC
TACCTGCCCATTCGACCACCAAGCGAAACATCGCATCGAGCGAGCACGTACTCGGATGGAAGCCGGTCTT
GTCGATCAGGATGATCTGGACGAAGAGCATCAGGGGCTCGCGCCAGCCGAACTGTTCGCCAGGCTCAAGG
CGAGCATGCCCGACGGCGAGGATCTCGTCGTGACCCATGGCGATGCCTGCTTGCCGAATATCATGGTGGA
AAATGGCCGCTTTTCTGGATTCATCGACTGTGGCCGGCTGGGTGTGGCGGACCGCTATCAGGACATAGCG
TTGGCTACCCGTGATATTGCTGAAGAGCTTGGCGGCGAATGGGCTGACCGCTTCCTCGTGCTTTACGGTA
TCGCCGCTCCCGATTCGCAGCGCATCGCCTTCTATCGCCTTCTTGACGAGTTCTTCTGAGCGGGACTCTG
GGGTTCGAAATGACCGACCAAGCGACGCCCAACCTGCCATCACGAGATTTCGATTCCACCGCCGCCTTCT
ATGAAAGGTTGGGCTTCGGAATCGTTTTCCGGGACGCCGGCTGGATGATCCTCCAGCGCGGGGATCTCAT
GCTGGAGTTCTTCGCCCACCCTAGGGGGAGGCTAACTGAAACACGGAAGGAGACAATACCGGAAGGAACC
CGCGCTATGACGGCAATAAAAAGACAGAATAAAACGCACGGTGTTGGGTCGTTTGTTCATAAACGCGGGG
TTCGGTCCCAGGGCTGGCACTCTGTCGATACCCCACCGAGACCCCATTGGGGCCAATACGCCCGCGTTTC
TTCCTTTTCCCCACCCCACCCCCCAAGTTCGGGTGAAGGCCCAGGGCTCGCAGCCAACGTCGGGGCGGCA
GGCCCTGCCATAGCCTCAGGTTACTCATATATACTTTAGATTGATTTAAAACTTCATTTTTAATTTAAAA
GGATCTAGGTGAAGATCCTTTTTGATAATCTCATGACCAAAATCCCTTAACGTGAGTTTTCGTTCCACTG
AGCGTCAGACCCCGTAGAAAAGATCAAAGGATCTTCTTGAGATCCTTTTTTTCTGCGCGTAATCTGCTGC
TTGCAAACAAAAAAACCACCGCTACCAGCGGTGGTTTGTTTGCCGGATCAAGAGCTACCAACTCTTTTTC
CGAAGGTAACTGGCTTCAGCAGAGCGCAGATACCAAATACTGTTCTTCTAGTGTAGCCGTAGTTAGGCCA
CCACTTCAAGAACTCTGTAGCACCGCCTACATACCTCGCTCTGCTAATCCTGTTACCAGTGGCTGCTGCC
AGTGGCGATAAGTCGTGTCTTACCGGGTTGGACTCAAGACGATAGTTACCGGATAAGGCGCAGCGGTCGG
GCTGAACGGGGGGTTCGTGCACACAGCCCAGCTTGGAGCGAACGACCTACACCGAACTGAGATACCTACA
GCGTGAGCTATGAGAAAGCGCCACGCTTCCCGAAGGGAGAAAGGCGGACAGGTATCCGGTAAGCGGCAGG
GTCGGAACAGGAGAGCGCACGAGGGAGCTTCCAGGGGGAAACGCCTGGTATCTTTATAGTCCTGTCGGGT
TTCGCCACCTCTGACTTGAGCGTCGATTTTTGTGATGCTCGTCAGGGGGGCGGAGCCTATGGAAAAACGC
CAGCAACGCGGCCTTTTTACGGTTCCTGGCCTTTTGCTGGCCTTTTGCTCACATGTTCTTTCCTGCGTTA
TCCCCTGATTCTGTGGATAACCGTATTACCGCCATGCAT
